Addgene plasmid #193936: pBa.Halo-KIF3C CC 411-615
Purpose: Mammalian expression of Halo-tagged Kif 3C CC 411-615
Depositing lab: Marvin Bentley. Depositing organization: Rensselaer Polytechnic Institute. Publication: KAP is the neuronal organelle adaptor for Kinesin-2 KIF3AB and KIF3AC. Garbouchian A, Montgomery A, Gilbert SP, Bentley M. Mol Biol Cell. 2022 Oct 6:mbcE22080336. doi: 10.1091/mbc.E22-08-0336. PubMed 36200888.
Backbone
  Vector backbone: pBeta Actin-HALO
  Vector type: Mammalian Expression
Growth in bacteria
  Bacterial resistance: Ampicillin, 100 μg/mL
  Growth temperature: 37°C
  Growth strain: NEB Stable
  Copy number: High Copy
Gene/Insert
  Gene/Insert name: Kif 3C
  Species: M. musculus (mouse)
  Insert size (bp): 612
  Entrez Gene: Kif3c (a.k.a. mKIAA4058)
  Promoter: Chicken Beta actin
  Tag / fusion protein: Halo (N terminal on backbone)
  Cloning method: Restriction Enzyme; 5′ cloning site Unknown (unknown if destroyed)
Terms and licenses: Academic/Nonprofit Terms; Industry Terms: Not Available to Industry
Depositor comments: pBa vector is susceptible to recombination and should not be grown in fast growing bacteria or cloned using recombination.
How to cite: pBa.Halo-KIF3C CC 411-615 was a gift from Marvin Bentley (Addgene plasmid # 193936 ; http://n2t.net/addgene:193936 ; RRID:Addgene_193936)
