[The description below was written by a language model from this plasmid's Addgene catalogue record and pLannotate feature annotations shown in this document.]
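Description:
pBa.Halo-KIF3C CC 411-615 is a mammalian expression plasmid built on the pBeta Actin-HALO backbone. It produces a HaloTag fusion to a coiled-coil fragment (residues 411-615, a 612 bp insert) of mouse Kif3c, a motor subunit of heterotrimeric kinesin-2. Transcription is driven by the chicken β-actin promoter followed by a chimeric chicken β-actin/rabbit β-globin intron, an arrangement that supports strong expression in many mammalian cell types. The HaloTag coding sequence comes first, placing the tag at the N terminus of the KIF3C fragment. An SV40 polyadenylation signal, preceded by a short remnant of SV40 large T antigen sequence, terminates the transcript. The automated annotation labels part of the insert as a fragment of human KIF3B. This most likely reflects sequence similarity among kinesin-2 family members, since the catalogue entry identifies the insert as mouse Kif3c.

In bacteria the plasmid replicates from a high-copy ColE1/pUC-type origin and is selected with ampicillin through the β-lactamase gene. Leftover pieces of lac regulatory elements, lacZα, rop and bom are vestiges of earlier cloning vectors and have no evident role here. No mammalian selection marker is annotated, so the construct appears suited to transient transfection. The depositor notes that the pBa vector is prone to recombination, which explains the use of a recombination-stabilising host strain.

HaloTag is a modified dehalogenase that bonds covalently to chloroalkane ligands, allowing the fragment to be labelled with fluorescent dyes or captured on resin. The associated study concerns KAP as the neuronal organelle adaptor for KIF3AB and KIF3AC, so this truncation was presumably used to map which KIF3C regions mediate subunit or adaptor interactions, although the record gives only expression as its purpose.
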