Features (pLannotate 1.2.2; 16 found; start..end, strand, type, name):
    360..635     +  promoter       chicken β-actin promoter: No description available
    636..1605    +  intron         chimeric intron: chimera between introns from chicken β-actin and rabbit β-globin
   1683..2566    +  CDS            HaloTag® (fragment): modified bacterial dehalogenase that forms covalent bonds with chloroalkane derivatives
   2883..3227    +  CDS            KIF3B (fragment): KIF3B_HUMAN - Also known as KIAA0359. Experimental evidence at protein level: Swiss-Prot protein existence level 1. Microtubule-based molecular motor that transport intracellular cargos, such as vesicles, organelles and protein complexes. Uses ATP hydrolysis to generate force to bind and move along the microtubule (By similarity). Plays a role in cilia formation (PubMed:32386558). Involved in photoreceptor integrity and opsin trafficking in rod photoreceptors (PubMed:32386558). Transports vesicles containing N-methyl-D-aspartate (NMDA) receptor subunit GRIN2A into neuronal dendrites (By simila
   3244..3329    +  CDS            large T antigen (fragment): large T antigen from SV40 (simian virus 40)
   3352..3486    +  polyA_signal   SV40 poly(A) signal: SV40 polyadenylation signal
   3541..3557    -  protein_bind   lac operator: The lac repressor binds to the lac operator to inhibit transcription in E. coli. This inhibition can be relieved by adding lactose or isopropyl-β-D-thiogalactopyranoside (IPTG). lac repressor encoded by lacI
   3565..3595    -  promoter       lac promoter: promoter for the E. coli lac operon
   3610..3631    -  protein_bind   CAP binding site: CAP binding activates transcription in the presence of cAMP. E. coli catabolite activator protein
   3644..3736    -  CDS            lacI (fragment): lac repressor; lacI; The lac repressor binds to the lac operator to inhibit transcription in E. coli. This inhibition can be relieved by adding lactose or isopropyl-β-D-thiogalactopyranoside (IPTG).
   3919..4507    -  rep_origin     ori: high-copy-number ColE1/pMB1/pBR322/pUC origin of replication
   4678..5538    -  CDS            AmpR: β-lactamase; bla; confers resistance to ampicillin, carbenicillin, and related antibiotics
   5539..5643    -  promoter       AmpR promoter: bla
   5738..5773    +  CDS            rop (fragment): Rop protein, which maintains plasmids at low copy number; rop
   5875..5974    +  misc_feature   bom (fragment): basis of mobility region from pBR322
   5980..6134    -  CDS            lacZα (fragment): LacZα fragment of β-galactosidase; lacZ fragment
>Addgene plasmid #193936 | pBa.Halo-KIF3C CC 411-615 | addgene full sequence | sequence record 407044 | Addgene NGS Result
CACTTCATCCCAGTGCATGCACTCACACTGGAGCGATTGCTGCTCGGTGCACGCACACTCATTGTATCAC
TGCAGCTCAGTGGCTGCACGCACACCGGTGTTATTGCTGCTCGGTGCGTGCATGCACATCAGTGTCGCTG
CAGCTCAGTGCATGCACGCTCATTGCCCATCGCTATCCCTGCCTCTCCTGCTGGCGCTCCCCGGGAGGTG
ACTTCAAGGGGACCGCAGGACCACCTCGGGGGTGGGGGGAGGGCTGCACACGCGGACCCCGCTCCCCCTC
CCCAACAAAGCACTGTGGAATCAAAAAGGGGGGAGGGGGGATGGAGGGGCGCGTCACACCCCCGCCCCAC
ACCCTCACCTCGAGGTGAGCCCCACGTTCTGCTTCACTCTCCCCATCTCCCCCCCCTCCCCACCCCCAAT
TTTGTATTTATTTATTTTTTAATTATTTTGTGCAGCGATGGGGGCGGGGGGGGGGGGGGCGCGCGCCAGG
CGGGGCGGGGCGGGGCGAGGGGCGGGGCGGGGCGAGGCGGAGAGGTGCGGCGGCAGCCAATCAGAGCGGC
GCGCTCCGAAAGTTTCCTTTTATGGCGAGGCGGCGGCGGCGGCGGCCCTATAAAAAGCGAAGCGCGCGGC
GGGCGGGAGTCGCTGCGCGCTGCCTTCGCCCCGTGCCCCGCTCCGCCGCCGCCTCGCGCCGCCCGCCCCG
GCTCTGACTGACCGCGTTACTCCCACAGGTGAGCGGGCGGGACGGCCCTTCTCCTCCGGGCTGTAATTAG
CGCTTGGTTTAATGACGGCTCGTTTCTTTTCTGTGGCTGCGTGAAAGCCTTAAAGGGCTCCGGGAGGGCC
CTTTGTGCGGGGGGGAGCGGCTCGGGGGGTGCGTGCGTGTGTGTGTGCGTGGGGAGCGCCGCGTGCGGCT
CCGCGCTGCCCGGCGGCTGTGAGCGCTGCGGGCGCGGCGCGGGGCTTTGTGCGCTCCGCAGTGTGCGCGA
GGGGAGCGCGGCCGGGGGCGGTGCCCCGCGGTGCGGGGGGGGCTGCGAGGGGAACAAAGGCTGCGTGCGG
GGTGTGTGCGTGGGGGGGTGAGCAGGGGGTGTGGGCGCGGCGGTCGGGCTGTAACCCCCCCCTGCACCCC
CCTCCCCGAGTTGCTGAGCACGGCCCGGCTTCGGGTGCGGGGCTCCGTGCGGGGCGTGGCGCGGGGCTCG
CCGTGCCGGGCGGGGGGTGGCGGCAGGTGGGGGTGCCGGGCGGGGCGGGGCCGCCTCGGGCCGGGGAGGG
CTCGGGGGAGGGGCGCGGCGGCCCCCGGAGCGCCGGCGGCTGTCGAGGCGCGGCGAGCCGCAGCCATTGC
CTTTTATGGTAATCGTGCGAGAGGGCGCAGGGACTTCCTTTGTCCCAAATCTGTGCGGAGCCGAAATCTG
GGAGGCGCCGCCGCACCCCCTCTAGCGGGCGCGGGGCGAAGCGGTGCGGCGCCGGCAGGAAGGAAATGGG
CGGGGAGGGCCTTCGTGCGTCGCCGCGCCGCCGTCCCCTTCTCCATCTCCAGCCTCGGGGCTGTCCGCAG
GGGGACGGCTGCCTTCGGGGGGGACGGGGCAGGGCGGGGTTCGGCTTCTGGCGTGTGACCGGCGGGGTTT
ATATCTTCCCTTCTCTGTTCCTCCGCAGCCCCCAAGCTTGGCGCGCCTAGGACCATGGCTAGCGGAGGAT
CCGAAATCGGTACTGGCTTTCCATTCGACCCCCATTATGTGGAAGTCCTGGGCGAGCGCATGCACTACGT
CGATGTTGGTCCGCGCGATGGCACCCCTGTGCTGTTCCTGCACGGTAACCCGACCTCCTCCTACGTGTGG
CGCAACATCATCCCGCATGTTGCACCGACCCATCGCTGCATTGCTCCAGACCTGATCGGTATGGGCAAAT
CCGACAAACCAGACCTGGGTTATTTCTTCGACGACCACGTCCGCTTCATGGATGCCTTCATCGAAGCCCT
GGGTCTGGAAGAGGTCGTCCTGGTCATTCACGACTGGGGCTCCGCTCTGGGTTTCCACTGGGCCAAGCGC
AATCCAGAGCGCGTCAAAGGTATTGCATTTATGGAGTTCATCCGCCCTATCCCGACCTGGGACGAATGGC
CAGAATTTGCCCGCGAGACCTTCCAGGCCTTCCGCACCACCGACGTCGGCCGCAAGCTGATCATCGATCA
GAACGTTTTTATCGAGGGTACGCTGCCGATGGGTGTCGTCCGCCCGCTGACTGAAGTCGAGATGGACCAT
TACCGCGAGCCGTTCCTGAATCCTGTTGACCGCGAGCCACTGTGGCGCTTCCCAAACGAGCTGCCAATCG
CCGGTGAGCCAGCGAACATCGTCGCGCTGGTCGAAGAATACATGGACTGGCTGCACCAGTCCCCTGTCCC
GAAGCTGCTGTTCTGGGGCACCCCAGGCGTTCTGATCCCACCGGCCGAAGCCGCTCGCCTGGCCAAAAGC
CTGCCTAACTGCAAGGCTGTGGACATCGGCCCGGGTCTGAATCTGCTGCAAGAAGACAACCCGGACCTGA
TCGGCAGCGAGATCGCGCGCTGGCTGTCTACTCTGGAGATTTCCGGGCTGTACGGCGGAGGATCCGGAGG
CGGCTCTGGCGGAGGGCTGTACAGTCGTAGAAAGAAGGCCGTGTCTGCCCCAGCCGGCTATCCAGAGGGG
TCCGTGATTGAGGCCTGGGTGGCCGAAGAGGAAGATGATAACAACAACAATCACCACCCACCCCAGCCCA
TCTTGGAGGCAGCTTTGGAGAAGAACATGGAGAATTACCTGCAGGACCAGAAGGAACGGCTGGAGGAGGA
GAAGGCTGCCATCCAGGATGACCGCAGCCTTGTGAGTGAGGAGAAGCAGAAGCTTCTAGAAGAGAAGGAG
AAGATGCTGGAGGATCTACGGCGGGAGCAGCAGGCTACAGAGCTGCTTGCAGCCAAGTACAAGGCCATGG
AAAGCAAGCTACTCATTGGGGGGCGGAACATCATGGATCACACCAACGAGCAACAGAAGATGTTGGAACT
GAAGCGACAGGAGATTGCGGAACAGAAACGCCGTGAACGGGAAATGCAGCAGGAGATGCTGCTCCGCGAT
GAAGAAACCATGGAGCTACGTGGTACCTACTCATCCCTGCAGCAGGAGGTGGAAGTTAAAACCAAGAAAC
TCAAGAAGCTCTATGCCAAGCTACAGGCGGTGAAGGCCGAGATCCAGGACCAACACGAAGAGTACATCCG
CGTGCGTCTAATCTAGATAAGTAATGATCATAATCAGCCATATCACATCTGTAGAGGTTTTACTTGCTTT
AAAAAACCTCCCACACCTCCCCCTGAACCTGAAACATAAAATGAATGCAATTGTTGTTGTTAACTTGTTT
ATTGCAGCTTATAATGGTTACAAATAAAGCAATAGCATCACAAATTTCACAAATAAAGCATTTTTTTCAC
TGCATTCTAGTTGTGGTTTGTCCAAACTCATCAATGTATCTTATCATGTCTGGATCCCCGGGTACCGAGC
TCGAATTCGTAATCATGTCATAGCTGTTTCCTGTGTGAAATTGTTATCCGCTCACAATTCCACACAACAT
ACGAGCCGGAAGCATAAAGTGTAAAGCCTGGGGTGCCTAATGAGTGAGCTAACTCACATTAATTGCGTTG
CGCTCACTGCCCGCTTTCCAGTCGGGAAACCTGTCGTGCCAGCTGCATTAATGAATCGGCCAACGCGCGG
GGAGAGGCGGTTTGCGTATTGGGCGCTCTTCCGCTTCCTCGCTCACTGACTCGCTGCGCTCGGTCGTTCG
GCTGCGGCGAGCGGTATCAGCTCACTCAAAGGCGGTAATACGGTTATCCACAGAATCAGGGGATAACGCA
GGAAAGAACATGTGAGCAAAAGGCCAGCAAAAGGCCAGGAACCGTAAAAAGGCCGCGTTGCTGGCGTTTT
TCCATAGGCTCCGCCCCCCTGACGAGCATCACAAAAATCGACGCTCAAGTCAGAGGTGGCGAAACCCGAC
AGGACTATAAAGATACCAGGCGTTTCCCCCTGGAAGCTCCCTCGTGCGCTCTCCTGTTCCGACCCTGCCG
CTTACCGGATACCTGTCCGCCTTTCTCCCTTCGGGAAGCGTGGCGCTTTCTCATAGCTCACGCTGTAGGT
ATCTCAGTTCGGTGTAGGTCGTTCGCTCCAAGCTGGGCTGTGTGCACGAACCCCCCGTTCAGCCCGACCG
CTGCGCCTTATCCGGTAACTATCGTCTTGAGTCCAACCCGGTAAGACACGACTTATCGCCACTGGCAGCA
GCCACTGGTAACAGGATTAGCAGAGCGAGGTATGTAGGCGGTGCTACAGAGTTCTTGAAGTGGTGGCCTA
ACTACGGCTACACTAGAAGAACAGTATTTGGTATCTGCGCTCTGCTGAAGCCAGTTACCTTCGGAAAAAG
AGTTGGTAGCTCTTGATCCGGCAAACAAACCACCGCTGGTAGCGGTGGTTTTTTTGTTTGCAAGCAGCAG
ATTACGCGCAGAAAAAAAGGATCTCAAGAAGATCCTTTGATCTTTTCTACGGGGTCTGACGCTCAGTGGA
ACGAAAACTCACGTTAAGGGATTTTGGTCATGAGATTATCAAAAAGGATCTTCACCTAGATCCTTTTAAA
TTAAAAATGAAGTTTTAAATCAATCTAAAGTATATATGAGTAAACTTGGTCTGACAGTTACCAATGCTTA
ATCAGTGAGGCACCTATCTCAGCGATCTGTCTATTTCGTTCATCCATAGTTGCCTGACTCCCCGTCGTGT
AGATAACTACGATACGGGAGGGCTTACCATCTGGCCCCAGTGCTGCAATGATACCGCGAGACCCACGCTC
ACCGGCTCCAGATTTATCAGCAATAAACCAGCCAGCCGGAAGGGCCGAGCGCAGAAGTGGTCCTGCAACT
TTATCCGCCTCCATCCAGTCTATTAATTGTTGCCGGGAAGCTAGAGTAAGTAGTTCGCCAGTTAATAGTT
TGCGCAACGTTGTTGCCATTGCTACAGGCATCGTGGTGTCACGCTCGTCGTTTGGTATGGCTTCATTCAG
CTCCGGTTCCCAACGATCAAGGCGAGTTACATGATCCCCCATGTTGTGCAAAAAAGCGGTTAGCTCCTTC
GGTCCTCCGATCGTTGTCAGAAGTAAGTTGGCCGCAGTGTTATCACTCATGGTTATGGCAGCACTGCATA
ATTCTCTTACTGTCATGCCATCCGTAAGATGCTTTTCTGTGACTGGTGAGTACTCAACCAAGTCATTCTG
AGAATAGTGTATGCGGCGACCGAGTTGCTCTTGCCCGGCGTCAATACGGGATAATACCGCGCCACATAGC
AGAACTTTAAAAGTGCTCATCATTGGAAAACGTTCTTCGGGGCGAAAACTCTCAAGGATCTTACCGCTGT
TGAGATCCAGTTCGATGTAACCCACTCGTGCACCCAACTGATCTTCAGCATCTTTTACTTTCACCAGCGT
TTCTGGGTGAGCAAAAACAGGAAGGCAAAATGCCGCAAAAAAGGGAATAAGGGCGACACGGAAATGTTGA
ATACTCATACTCTTCCTTTTTCAATATTATTGAAGCATTTATCAGGGTTATTGTCTCATGAGCGGATACA
TATTTGAATGTATTTAGAAAAATAAACAAATAGGGGTTCCGCGCACATTTCCCCGAAAAGTGCCACCTGA
CGTCTAAGAAACCATTATTATCATGACATTAACCTATAAAAATAGGCGTATCACGAGGCCCTTTCGTCTC
GCGCGTTTCGGTGATGACGGTGAAAACCTCTGACACATGCAGCTCCCGGAGACGGTCACAGCTTGTCTGT
AAGCGGATGCCGGGAGCAGACAAGCCCGTCAGGGCGCGTCAGCGGGTGTTGGCGGGTGTCGGGGCTGGCT
TAACTATGCGGCATCAGAGCAGATTGTACTGAGAGTGCACCATATGCGGTGTGAAATACCGCACAGATGC
GTAAGGAGAAAATACCGCATCAGGCGCCATTCGCCATTCAGGCTGCGCAACTGTTGGGAAGGGCGATCGG
TGCGGGCCTCTTCGCTATTACGCCAGCTGGCGAAAGGGGGATGTGCTGCAAGGCGATTAAGTTGGGTAAC
GCCAGGGTTTTCCCAGTCACGACGTTGTAAAACGACGGCCAGTGCCAAGTTGGGATCTTTGCATTGGCCC
ACGGCTCTCAGGATGGGGATGCTCCCCTTCAGCACCCGGTTCCCCTTGGAAACTGATGGTCCTGGCTCTG
TGGCATGGCAGTGGCACTGTGAGGAGCCCCCTACCAGCAGCACACAGTGGGGTTGGCACTGCCACGCTCC
GGATGCCGCGCTCTGATCCAACCCCATAATCAAGGGAACCCGAATTGCCCCATCATTGCCCCCACCACCC
CCATCCTGCCGGGCCCTCACACCCCACGCTGCCTTCTGGTGACATTCCCCAGCCCAAACCCACGGCTTCA
TGGCTACCGCGGGGCATTTCCCATTGCCGCCCCATTATCAGCTCTGCACACCTCCCGCTGTACCCATGCC
TCGTGGCTGCCCTTCTTTGACGTATAATCTTCTAATTAATACCCGGCCTTGTCAAAGTGGAGCACAAACG
TTAATTAATTCCCCAGCAGGCAGGTAATTAACAGTGTGACTCCCTTTTTGCTGCGAGTGGGGCTGATACA
GAGAGATGTGGCACTATGGAGCCCACGGGGTCCTGGCACTGGGTGCCCACGGAGGTCCCCATGTGCTGCA
GTGTCACCGCCTCCGAGGAGACAGTATTGTCCCTGCGGTGTCCCTGCAGCTCAGCTCTGTCCACAGGGCC
ACCTCCAGTTTGGAGGGGACACAATGCAGCCCCGATGCAACCCATCCTCGCAGCATCCCAGGGACAAAGA
CCCCACTGCAAGACCGCACACAGGGCTGGGTCCCGCTCCCCTAATATCTACAGTGCTTCTTGCATGGCCC
CTTAATCAATGCAGTTAATCAGCATGCGCTCATGCACCGCTCTGGAGCTGCAAAGCCCCTCGCAGCGCTG
CTCACCAACACCGCGCACCGCCCCGGCCCAGCCTGCAGCACGCGCTGCAAACAGGAAAGAAACAAAATAT
TGCCCAAATGTAGGCAAAGGCATTCGGCTGCCTTGACCTCCGCCGGGCCGGGCCCTGCCTGACTCAGCTC
CTTACTCAGCGCTCGCTTCCTCCCTCCGGCTGCCACCGCCGCAGCGCACACCCTGACAAAGAGTGGCCCT
TAACGGGCTCTGAGGTGCACCCAGCAGTGCACTCAGCAGTCCAAGGGCCGGCCTGGAGGTTTGCACCGCT
ACGTGCTGACATTAGCATTGAACTTGGCCCTGGGTAGTGCTGCAGGCCGGGCGGGGTGGGTGTAGAGAGT
GCAGCGCGCGTTGCACCCGGTGCCCCTTCCCCTCCCTTGCATCCCAGCAGGCTGCACCCCAGCACCAGGC
CCGTGCATGCATGCTCCTGGTGTTATTGCAGCCTGGTGCATGCATGCGTCTTGATGGTGCAGCGCTGTGC
ATGCATCCTCCTTGGTGTGTAGCAGTCTAGTGCATGCATACCCCTCGGTGTTATTGCTGCTCTGTGCACG
CACGCTCATTGTAT
