>Addgene plasmid #193936 | pBa.Halo-KIF3C CC 411-615 | depositor partial sequence | sequence record 375772 | Kif 3C
AGTCGTAGAAAGAAGGCCGTGTCTGCCCCAGCCGGCTATCCAGAGGGGTCCGTGATTGAGGCCTGGGTGG
CCGAAGAGGAAGATGATAACAACAACAATCACCACCCACCCCAGCCCATCTTGGAGGCAGCTTTGGAGAA
GAACATGGAGAATTACCTGCAGGACCAGAAGGAACGGCTGGAGGAGGAGAAGGCTGCCATCCAGGATGAC
CGCAGCCTTGTGAGTGAGGAGAAGCAGAAGCTTCTAGAAGAGAAGGAGAAGATGCTGGAGGATCTACGGC
GGGAGCAGCAGGCTACAGAGCTGCTTGCAGCCAAGTACAAGGCCATGGAAAGCAAGCTACTCATTGGGGG
GCGGAACATCATGGATCACACCAACGAGCAACAGAAGATGTTGGAACTGAAGCGACAGGAGATTGCGGAA
CAGAAACGCCGTGAACGGGAAATGCAGCAGGAGATGCTGCTCCGCGATGAAGAAACCATGGAGCTACGTG
GTACCTACTCATCCCTGCAGCAGGAGGTGGAAGTTAAAACCAAGAAACTCAAGAAGCTCTATGCCAAGCT
ACAGGCGGTGAAGGCCGAGATCCAGGACCAACACGAAGAGTACATCCGCGTG
